Addgene plasmid #130567: pTK_Cerulean_Nanotag_66_neg_Control
Purpose: Enhancer cloning nanotag reporter vector
Depositing lab: Tatjana Sauka-Spengler. Depositing organization: University of Oxford. Publication: Reconstruction of the Global Neural Crest Gene Regulatory Network In Vivo. Williams RM, Candido-Ferreira I, Repapi E, Gavriouchkina D, Senanayake U, Ling ITC, Telenius J, Taylor S, Hughes J, Sauka-Spengler T. Dev Cell. 2019 Oct 21;51(2):255-276.e7. doi: 10.1016/j.devcel.2019.10.003. PubMed 31639368.
Backbone
  Vector backbone: pTK_BsmBI
  Backbone size w/o insert (bp): 4670
  Vector type: Enhancer cloning nanotag reporter vector
Growth in bacteria
  Bacterial resistance: Ampicillin, 100 μg/mL
  Growth temperature: 37°C
  Growth strain: DH5alpha
  Copy number: Low Copy
Gene/Insert
  Gene/Insert name: negative oligo sequence
  Species: G. gallus (chicken)
  Insert size (bp): 38
  Promoter: thymidine kinase minimal promoter
  Cloning method: Restriction Enzyme; 5′ cloning site Unknown (unknown if destroyed)
  Sequencing primers: 5′ pTK forward CTAGCAAAATAGGCTGTCCC; 3′ pTK reverse ATATTTCTTCCGGGGACACC
Terms and licenses: Academic/Nonprofit Terms; Industry Terms: Not Available to Industry
How to cite: pTK_Cerulean_Nanotag_66_neg_Control was a gift from Tatjana Sauka-Spengler (Addgene plasmid # 130567 ; http://n2t.net/addgene:130567 ; RRID:Addgene_130567)
