[The description below was written by a language model from this plasmid's Addgene catalogue record and pLannotate feature annotations shown in this document.]
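Description:
pTK_Cerulean_Nanotag_66_neg_Control is an enhancer-testing reporter plasmid built on the pTK_BsmBI backbone, in which candidate regulatory sequences are cloned upstream of a herpes simplex virus thymidine kinase minimal promoter. In this version the enhancer position holds a 38 bp negative-control oligonucleotide (listed as chicken), so the plasmid serves as the baseline control for a series of nanotag reporters rather than carrying an active enhancer. It is maintained in E. coli under ampicillin selection through the β-lactamase gene and its promoter. The repository lists it as low copy, although the annotated origin is of the ColE1/pUC type usually described as high copy. An f1 origin is also present, along with short remnants of lacZα, a tetracycline resistance gene and SV40 large T antigen that are leftover backbone sequence.

The reporter unit runs from the TK promoter through a chimeric β-globin/immunoglobulin intron, which generally improves transcript processing and expression, into the cyan fluorescent protein mCerulean. An SV40 polyadenylation signal lies downstream, although it is annotated on the opposite strand. Upstream of the cloning region sit a synthetic poly(A) signal and an RNA polymerase II pause site from the human α2 globin gene, which insulate the minimal promoter from read-through transcription originating in the backbone and so keep background low. The "nanotag" named in the title is not annotated in the feature table; it presumably refers to a short identifying sequence in the transcript, but the record does not state its nature or position. The sequenced record is 4,526 nt, slightly smaller than the listed backbone size. The associated work concerns neural crest gene regulatory networks, consistent with use in in vivo enhancer activity assays.
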