Features (pLannotate 1.2.2; 14 found; start..end, strand, type, name):
     57..202     +  promoter       HSV TK promoter: herpes simplex virus thymidine kinase promoter
    280..412     +  intron         chimeric intron: chimera between introns from human β-globin and immunoglobulin heavy chain genes
    472..1188    +  CDS            mCerulean: mCerulean is a basic (constitutively fluorescent) cyan fluorescent protein published in 2005, derived from Aequorea victoria. It is reported to be a very rapidly-maturing monomer.
   1362..1483    -  polyA_signal   SV40 poly(A) signal: SV40 polyadenylation signal
   1506..1574    -  CDS            large T antigen (fragment): large T antigen from SV40 (simian virus 40)
   1590..1722    +  CDS            TcR (fragment): tetracycline efflux protein; tet; confers resistance to tetracycline
   1902..2490    -  rep_origin     ori: high-copy-number ColE1/pMB1/pBR322/pUC origin of replication
   2661..3521    -  CDS            AmpR: β-lactamase; bla; confers resistance to ampicillin, carbenicillin, and related antibiotics
   3522..3626    -  promoter       AmpR promoter: bla
   3653..4081    +  rep_origin     f1 ori (sequence partly withheld): f1 bacteriophage origin of replication; arrow indicates direction of (+) strand synthesis
   4113..4180    -  CDS            lacZα (fragment): LacZα fragment of β-galactosidase; lacZ fragment
   4239..4287    +  polyA_signal   poly(A) signal: synthetic polyadenylation signal
   4301..4392    +  misc_feature   pause site: RNA polymerase II transcriptional pause signal from the human α2 globin gene
   4500..4526    +  promoter       HSV TK promoter (fragment): herpes simplex virus thymidine kinase promoter
>Addgene plasmid #130567 | pTK_Cerulean_Nanotag_66_neg_Control | addgene full sequence | sequence record 257592 | Addgene NGS Result
CGCGTTTGCTGGCGGTGTCCCCGGAAGAAATATATTTGCATGTCTTTAGTTCTATGATGACACAAACCCC
GCCCAGCGTCTTGTCATTGGCGAATTCGAACACGCAGATGCAGTCGGGGCGGCGCGGTCCCAGGTCCACT
TCGCATATTAAGGTGACGCGTGTGGCCTCGAACACCGAGCGACCCTGCAGCGACCCGCTTAACAGCGTCA
ACAGCGTGCCGCAGATCCCAAGCTTGCGGCCGCTTAAGCTGCAGAAGTTGGTCGTGAGGCACTGGGCAGG
TAAGTATCAAGGTTACAAGACAGGTTTAAGGAGACCAATAGAAACTGGGCTTGTCGAGACAGAGAAGACT
CTTGCGTTTCTGATAGGCACCTATTGGTCTTACTGACATCCACTTTGCCTTTCTCTCCACAGGTGTCCAC
TCCCAGGTTCAATACAGCTCTTAAGCGGCCGCAAGCTAGCTTGCCGCCACCATGGTGAGCAAGGGCGAGG
AGCTGTTCACCGGGGTGGTGCCCATCCTGGTCGAGCTGGACGGCGACGTAAACGGCCACAAGTTCAGCGT
GTCCGGCGAGGGCGAGGGCGATGCCACCTACGGCAAGCTGACCCTGAAGTTCATCTGCACCACCGGCAAG
CTGCCCGTGCCCTGGCCCACCCTCGTGACCACCCTGACCTGGGGCGTGCAGTGCTTCGCCCGCTACCCCG
ACCACATGAAGCAGCACGACTTCTTCAAGTCCGCCATGCCCGAAGGCTACGTCCAGGAGCGCACCATCTT
CTTCAAGGACGACGGCAACTACAAGACCCGCGCCGAGGTGAAGTTCGAGGGCGACACCCTGGTGAACCGC
ATCGAGCTGAAGGGCATCGACTTCAAGGAGGACGGCAACATCCTGGGGCACAAGCTGGAGTACAACGCCA
TCAGCGACAACGTCTATATCACCGCCGACAAGCAGAAGAACGGCATCAAGGCCAACTTCAAGATCCGCCA
CAACATCGAGGACGGCAGCGTGCAGCTCGCCGACCACTACCAGCAGAACACCCCCATCGGCGACGGCCCC
GTGCTGCTGCCCGACAACCACTACCTGAGCACCCAGTCCAAGCTGAGCAAAGACCCCAACGAGAAGCGCG
ATCACATGGTCCTGCTGGAGTTCGTGACCGCCGCCGGGATCACTCTCGGCATGGACGAGCTGTACAAGTG
AGCCTCTAGACTCCCTCAGCGGCGCGCCACTGGTACGAGAACGGTGGAGTACCTTTCGAGCGCCGGTAAG
AAGCGTCGCCTGACTAAAGGTTCGGGTGCAGACCAGTTCCGACACGCGTAAGATCTCACGTGTCTAGAGT
CGGGGCGGCCGGCCGCTTCGAGCAGACATGATAAGATACATTGATGAGTTTGGACAAACCACAACTAGAA
TGCAGTGAAAAAAATGCTTTATTTGTGAAATTTGTGATGCTATTGCTTTATTTGTAACCATTATAAGCTG
CAATAAACAAGTTAACAACAACAATTGCATTCATTTTATGTTTCAGGTTCAGGGGGAGGTGTGGGAGGTT
TTTTAAAGCAAGTAAAACCTCTACAAATGTGGTAAAATCGATAAGGATCCGTCGACCGATGCCCTTGAGA
GCCTTCAACCCAGTCAGCTCCTTCCGGTGGGCGCGGGGCATGACTATCGTCGCCGCACTTATGACTGTCT
TCTTTATCATGCAACTCGTAGGACAGGTGCCGGCAGCGCTCTTCCGCTTCCTCGCTCACTGACTCGCTGC
GCTCGGTCGTTCGGCTGCGGCGAGCGGTATCAGCTCACTCAAAGGCGGTAATACGGTTATCCACAGAATC
AGGGGATAACGCAGGAAAGAACATGTGAGCAAAAGGCCAGCAAAAGGCCAGGAACCGTAAAAAGGCCGCG
TTGCTGGCGTTTTTCCATAGGCTCCGCCCCCCTGACGAGCATCACAAAAATCGACGCTCAAGTCAGAGGT
GGCGAAACCCGACAGGACTATAAAGATACCAGGCGTTTCCCCCTGGAAGCTCCCTCGTGCGCTCTCCTGT
TCCGACCCTGCCGCTTACCGGATACCTGTCCGCCTTTCTCCCTTCGGGAAGCGTGGCGCTTTCTCATAGC
TCACGCTGTAGGTATCTCAGTTCGGTGTAGGTCGTTCGCTCCAAGCTGGGCTGTGTGCACGAACCCCCCG
TTCAGCCCGACCGCTGCGCCTTATCCGGTAACTATCGTCTTGAGTCCAACCCGGTAAGACACGACTTATC
GCCACTGGCAGCAGCCACTGGTAACAGGATTAGCAGAGCGAGGTATGTAGGCGGTGCTACAGAGTTCTTG
AAGTGGTGGCCTAACTACGGCTACACTAGAAGAACAGTATTTGGTATCTGCGCTCTGCTGAAGCCAGTTA
CCTTCGGAAAAAGAGTTGGTAGCTCTTGATCCGGCAAACAAACCACCGCTGGTAGCGGTGGTTTTTTTGT
TTGCAAGCAGCAGATTACGCGCAGAAAAAAAGGATCTCAAGAAGATCCTTTGATCTTTTCTACGGGGTCT
GACGCTCAGTGGAACGAAAACTCACGTTAAGGGATTTTGGTCATGAGATTATCAAAAAGGATCTTCACCT
AGATCCTTTTAAATTAAAAATGAAGTTTTAAATCAATCTAAAGTATATATGAGTAAACTTGGTCTGACAG
TTACCAATGCTTAATCAGTGAGGCACCTATCTCAGCGATCTGTCTATTTCGTTCATCCATAGTTGCCTGA
CTCCCCGTCGTGTAGATAACTACGATACGGGAGGGCTTACCATCTGGCCCCAGTGCTGCAATGATACCGC
GAGACCCACGCTCACCGGCTCCAGATTTATCAGCAATAAACCAGCCAGCCGGAAGGGCCGAGCGCAGAAG
TGGTCCTGCAACTTTATCCGCCTCCATCCAGTCTATTAATTGTTGCCGGGAAGCTAGAGTAAGTAGTTCG
CCAGTTAATAGTTTGCGCAACGTTGTTGCCATTGCTACAGGCATCGTGGTGTCACGCTCGTCGTTTGGTA
TGGCTTCATTCAGCTCCGGTTCCCAACGATCAAGGCGAGTTACATGATCCCCCATGTTGTGCAAAAAAGC
GGTTAGCTCCTTCGGTCCTCCGATCGTTGTCAGAAGTAAGTTGGCCGCAGTGTTATCACTCATGGTTATG
GCAGCACTGCATAATTCTCTTACTGTCATGCCATCCGTAAGATGCTTTTCTGTGACTGGTGAGTACTCAA
CCAAGTCATTCTGAGAATAGTGTATGCGGCGACCGAGTTGCTCTTGCCCGGCGTCAATACGGGATAATAC
CGCGCCACATAGCAGAACTTTAAAAGTGCTCATCATTGGAAAACGTTCTTCGGGGCGAAAACTCTCAAGG
ATCTTACCGCTGTTGAGATCCAGTTCGATGTAACCCACTCGTGCACCCAACTGATCTTCAGCATCTTTTA
CTTTCACCAGCGTTTCTGGGTGAGCAAAAACAGGAAGGCAAAATGCCGCAAAAAAGGGAATAAGGGCGAC
ACGGAAATGTTGAATACTCATACTCTTCCTTTTTCAATATTATTGAAGCATTTATCAGGGTTATTGTCTC
ATGAGCGGATACATATTTGAATGTATTTAGAAAAATAAACAAATAGGGGTTCCGCGCACATTTCCCCGAA
AAGTGCCACCTG
[124 nt withheld, positions 3653-3776]
C
[91 nt withheld, positions 3778-3868]
A
[49 nt withheld, positions 3870-3918]
CCTTTGACGTTGGAGTCCACGTTCTTT
[37 nt withheld, positions 3946-3982]
ACCCTATCTCGGTCTATTCTTTTGATTTATAAGGGATTTTGCCGATTTCGGCCTATTGGTTAAAAAATGA
GCTGATTTAACAAAAATTTAACGCGAATTTTAACAAAATATTAACGCTTACAATTTGCCATTCGCCATTC
AGGCTGCGCAACTGTTGGGAAGGGCGATCGGTGCGGGCCTCTTCGCTATTACGCCAGCCCAAGCTACCAT
GATAAGTAAGTAATATTAAGGTACGGGAGGTACTTGGAGCGGCCGCAATAAAATATCTTTATTTTCATTA
CATCTGTGTGTTGGTTTTTTGTGTGAATCGATAGTACTAACATACGCTCTCCATCAAAACAAAACGAAAC
AAAACAAACTAGCAAAATAGGCTGTCCCCAGTGCAAGTGCAGGTGCCAGAACATTTCTCTATCGATAGGT
ACCGAGCTCGAGTTCCATGAGCTGGATCGATGATATCCGATCGATCGTAGCACAGGACCGCTAGCCCGGG
CTCGAGATCTGCGATCTAAGTAAGCTTGCTGCTTCATCCCCGTGGCCCGTTGCT
